Addgene plasmid #71387: pTD125 GFP:POP1
Purpose: localization of yeast RNase POP1 (RNase MRP binding protein) in yeast
Depositing lab: Mark Schmitt. Depositing organization: SUNY Upstate Medical University. Publication: A specialized processing body that is temporally and asymmetrically regulated during the cell cycle in Saccharomyces cerevisiae. Gill T, Aulds J, Schmitt ME. J Cell Biol. 2006 Apr 10;173(1):35-45. Epub 2006 Apr 3. 10.1083/jcb.200512025 PubMed 16585272.
Backbone
  Vector backbone: pTD125
  Backbone manufacturer: D. Amberg (State University of New York Upstate Medical University, Syracuse, NY
  Vector type: Yeast Expression
  Selectable markers: URA3
Growth in bacteria
  Bacterial resistance: Ampicillin, 100 μg/mL
  Growth temperature: 37°C
  Growth strain: DH5alpha
  Copy number: Unknown
Gene/Insert
  Gene/Insert name: POP1
  Species: S. cerevisiae (budding yeast)
  Insert size (bp): 2700
  Entrez Gene: POP1 (a.k.a. YNL221C)
  Promoter: ACT1
  Tag / fusion protein: GFP (N terminal on insert)
  Cloning method: Restriction Enzyme; 5′ cloning site BamHI (not destroyed); 3′ cloning site SalI (not destroyed)
  Sequencing primers: 5′ GFP-F
Terms and licenses: Academic/Nonprofit Terms; Industry Terms: Not Available to Industry
Depositor comments: Vector is URA, CEN-based. Construct has: ACT1promoter-GFP-POP1-ACT1terminator
How to cite: pTD125 GFP:POP1 was a gift from Mark Schmitt (Addgene plasmid # 71387 ; http://n2t.net/addgene:71387 ; RRID:Addgene_71387)
