[The description below was written by a language model from this plasmid's Addgene catalogue record.]
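Description:
pTD125 GFP:POP1 is a yeast expression plasmid built on the pTD125 backbone for visualising the subcellular localisation of Pop1 in Saccharomyces cerevisiae. The depositor describes the vector as CEN-based, meaning it carries a yeast centromere element that normally keeps a plasmid at low, stable copy number and segregates it like a small chromosome. It is selected in yeast through the URA3 auxotrophic marker, which complements uracil auxotrophy in ura3 strains. As a shuttle vector it is propagated in E. coli under ampicillin selection. The bacterial copy number is recorded as unknown, and no feature table is provided, so the specific origins of replication are not stated.

The payload is the S. cerevisiae POP1 gene (YNL221C), an insert of about 2.7 kb cloned between BamHI and SalI sites, both of which are retained. POP1 is described in the record as an RNase MRP binding protein. The coding sequence is fused at its N terminus to GFP, and the depositor gives the expression cassette as ACT1 promoter, GFP, POP1, ACT1 terminator. The actin gene promoter is generally used as a constitutive driver in yeast, so the fusion is expressed without induction, and the matching ACT1 terminator provides transcript termination. Combined with the low-copy CEN backbone, this arrangement suits live-cell fluorescence microscopy of the tagged protein. The associated publication concerns a specialised processing body that is regulated temporally and asymmetrically during the yeast cell cycle, consistent with use of this plasmid to follow where Pop1 resides in the cell.
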