>Addgene plasmid #71387 | pTD125 GFP:POP1 | depositor partial sequence | sequence record 128421 | vector
GAATTCTCAAAACCCTTAAAAACATATGCCTCACCCTAACATATTTTCCAATTAACCCTCAATATTTCTC
TGTCACCCGGCCTCTATTTTCCATTTTCTTCTTTACCCGCCACGCGTTTTTTTCTTTCAAATTTTTTTCT
TCCTTCTTCTTTTTCTTCCACGTCCTCTTGCATAAATAAATAAACCGTTTTGAAACCAAACTCGCCTCTC
TCTCTCCTTTTTGAAATATTTTTGGGTTTGTTTGATCCTTTCCTTCCCAATCTCTCTTGTTTAATATATA
TTCATTTATATCACGCTCTCTTTTTATCTTCCTTTTTTTCCTCTCTCTTGTATTCTTCCTTCCCCTTTCT
ACTCAAACCAAGAAGAAAAAGAAAAGGTCAATCTTTGTTAAAGAATAGGATCTTCTACTACATCAGCTTT
TAGATTTTTCACGCTTACTGCTTTTTTCTTCCCAAGATCGAAAATTTACGGATCTCAAAGATGAGTAAAG
GAGAAGAACTTTTCACTGGAGTTGTCCCAATTCTTGTTGAATTAGATGGTGATGTTAATGGGCACAAATT
TTCTGTCAGTGGAGAGGGTGAAGGTGATGCAACATACGGAAAACTTACCCTTAAATTTATTTGCACTACT
GGAAAACTACCTGTTCCATGGCCAACACTTGTCACTACTTTCTCTTATGGTGTTCAATGCTTTTCAAGAT
ACCCAGATCATATGAAACAGCATGACTTTTTCAAGAGTGCCATGCCCGAAGGTTATGTACAGGAAAGAAC
TATATTTTTCAAAGATGACGGGAACTACAAGACACGTGCTGAAGTCAAGTTTGAAGGTGATACCCTTGTT
AATAGAATCGAGTTAAAAGGTATTGATTTTAAAGAAGATGGAAACATTCTTGGACACAAATTGGAATACA
ACTATAACTCACACAATGTATACATCATGGCAGACAAACAAAAGAATGGAATCAAAGTTAACTTCAAAAT
TAGACACAACATTGAAGATGGAAGCGTTCAACTAGCAGACCATTATCAACAAAATACTCCAATTGGCGAT
GGCCCTGTCCTTTTACCAGACAACCATTACCTGTCCACACAATCTGCCCTTTCGAAAGATCCCAACGAAA
AGAGAGACCACATGGTCCTTCTTGAGTTTGTAACAGCTGCTGGGATTACACATGGCATGGATGAACTATA
CAAAGGATCCGCAAGCTTGCTCTAGATAATCTCTGCTTTTGTGCGCGTATGTTTATGTATGTACCTCTCT
CTCTATTTCTATTTTTAAACCACCCTCTCAATAAAATAAAAATAATAAAGTATTTTTAAGGAAAAGACGT
GTTTAAGCACTGACTTTATCTACTTTTTGTACGTTTTCATTGATATAATGTGTTTTGTCTCTCCCTTTTC
TACGAAAATTTCAAAAATTGACCAAAAAAAGGAATATATATACGAAAAACTATTATATTTATATATCATA
GTGTTGATAAAAAATGTTTATCCATTGGACCGTGTATCATATGATCATCTCTTCATCGCTTTTCAGTTTT
ATAGGTTTATGCAATTGCCCTTCTTGGGAGGATCTTGTAGAACCGCCATTAGAATTTGAGTTCGGCGTTT
TGATACCCTGCATGCACCATTCCTTGCGGCGGCGGTGCTCAACGGCCTCAACCTACTACTGGGCTGCTTC
CTAATGCAGGAGTCGCATAAGGGAGAGCGTCGACCGATGCCCTTGAGAGCCTTCAACCCAGTCAGCTCCT
TCCGGTGGGCGCGGGGCATGACTATCGTCGCCGCACTTATGACTGTCTTCTTTATCATGCAACTCGTAGG
ACAGGTGCCGGCAGCGCTCTGGGTCATTTTCGGCGAGGACCGCTTTCGCTGGAGCGCGACGATGATCGGC
CTGTCGCTTGCGGTATTCGGAATCTTGCACGCCCTCGCTCAAGCCTTCGTCACTGGTCCCGCCACCAAAC
GTTTCGGCGAGAAGCAGGCCATTATCGCCGGCATGGCGGCCGACGCGCTGGGCTACGTCTTGCTGGCGTT
CGCGACGCGAGGCTGGATGGCCTTCCCCATTATGATTCTTCTCGCTTCCGGCGGCATCGGGATGCCCGCG
TTGCAGGCCATGCTGTCCAGGCAGGTAGATGACGACCATCAGGGACAGCTTCAAGGATCGCTCGCGGCTC
TTACCAGCCTAACTTCGATCACTGGACCGCTGATCGTCACGGCGATTTATGCCGCCTCGGCGAGCACATG
GAACGGGTTGGCATGGATTGTAGGCGCCGCCCTATACCTTGTCTGCCTCCCCGCGTTGCGTCGCGGTGCA
TGGAGCCGGGCCACCTCGACCTGAATGGAAGCCGGCGGCACCTCGCTAACGGATTCACCACTCCAAGAAT
TGGAGCCAATCAATTCTTGCGGAGAACTGTGAATGCGCAAACCAACCCTTGGCAGAACATATCCATCGCG
TCCGCCATCTCCAGCAGCCGCACGCGGCGCATCGGGGGGGGGGTTTCAATTCAATTCATCATTTTTTTTT
TATTCTTTTTTTTGATTTCGGTTTCTTTGAAATTTTTTTGATTCGGTAATCTCCGAACAGAAGGAAGAAC
GAAGGAAGGAGCACAGACTTAGATTGGTATATATACGCATATGTAGTGTTGAAGAAACATGAAATTGCCC
AGTATTCTTAACCCAACTGCACAGAACAAAAACCTGCAGGAAACGAAGATAAATCATGTCGAAAGCTACA
TATAAGGAACGTGCTGCTACTCATCCTAGTCCTGTTGCTGCCAAGCTATTTAATATCATGCACGAAAAGC
AAACAAACTTGTGTGCTTCATTGGATGTTCGTACCACCAAGGAATTACTGGAGTTAGTTGAAGCATTAGG
TCCCAAAATTTGTTTACTAAAAACACATGTGGATATCTTGACTGATTTTTCCATGGAGGGCACAGTTAAG
CCGCTAAAGGCATTATCCGCCAAGTACAATTTTTTACTCTTCGAAGACAGAAAATTTGCTGACATTGGTA
ATACAGTCAAATTGCAGTACTCTGCGGGTGTATACAGAATAGCAGAATGGGCAGACATTACGAATGCACA
CGGTGTGGTGGGCCCAGGTATTGTTAGCGGTTTGAAGCAGGCGGCAGAAGAAGTAACAAAGGAACCTAGA
GGCCTTTTGATGTTAGCAGAATTGTCATGCAAGGGCTCCCTATCTACTGGAGAATATACTAAGGGTACTG
TTGACATTGCGAAGAGCGACAAAGATTTTGTTATCGGCTTTATTGCTCAAAGAGACATGGGTGGAAGAGA
TGAAGGTTACGATTGGTTGATTATGACACCCGGTGTGGGTTTAGATGACAAGGGAGACGCATTGGGTCAA
CAGTATAGAACCGTGGATGATGTGGTCTCTACAGGATCTGACATTATTATTGTTGGAAGAGGACTATTTG
CAAAGGGAAGGGATGCTAAGGTAGAGGGTGAACGTTACAGAAAAGCAGGCTGGGAAGCATATTTGAGAAG
ATGCGGCCAGCAAAACTAAAAAACTGTATTATAAGTAAATGCATGTATACTAAACTCACAAATTAGAGCT
TCAATTTAATTATATCAGTTATTACCCGGGAATCTCGGTCGTAATGATTTTTATAATGACGAAAAAAAAA
AAATTGGAAAGAAAACCCCCCCCCCGCAGCGTTGGGTCCTGGCCACGGGTGCGCATGATCGTGCTCCTGT
CGTTGAGGACCCGGCTAGGCTGGCGGGGTTGCCTTACTGGTTAGCAGAATGAATCACCGATACGCGAGCG
AACGTGAAGCGACTGCTGCTGCAAAACGTCTGCGACCTGAGCAACAACATGAATGGTCTTCGGTTTCCGT
GTTTCGTAAAGTCTGGAAACGCGGAAGTCAGCGCCCTGCACCATTATGTTCCGGATCTGCATCGCAGGAT
GCTGCTGGCTACCCTGTGGAACACCTACATCTGTATTAACGAAGCGCTGGCATTGACCCTGAGTGATTTT
TCTCTGGTCCCGCCGCATCCATACCGCCAGTTGTTTACCCTCACAACGTTCCAGTAACCGGGCATGTTCA
TCATCAGTAACCCGTATCGTGAGCATCCTCTCTCGTTTCATCGGTATCATTACCCCCATGAACAGAAATT
CCCCCTTACACGGAGGCATCAAGTGACCAAACAGGAAAAAACCGCCCTTAACATGGCCCGCTTTATCAGA
AGCCAGACATTAACGCTTCTGGAGAAACTCAACGAGCTGGACGCGGATGAACAGGCAGACATCTGTGAAT
CGCTTCACGACCACGCTGATGAGCTTTACCGCAGGTGGGCCATTCTCATGAAGAATATCTTGAATTTATT
GTCATATTACTAGTTGGTGTGGAAGTCCATATATCGGTGATCAATATAGTGGTTGACATGCTGGCTAGTC
AACATTGAGCCTTTTGATCATGCAAATATATTACGGTATTTTACAATCAAATATCAAACTTAACTATTGA
CTTTATAACTTATTTAGGTGGTAACATTCTTATAAAAAAGAAAAAAATTACTGCAAAACAGTACTAGCTT
TTAACTTGTATCCTAGGTTATCTATGCTGTCTCACCATAGAGAATATTACCTATTTCAGAATGTATGTCC
ATGATTCGCCGGGTAAATACATATAATACACAAATCTGGCTTAATAAAGTCTATAATATATCTCATAAAG
AAGTGCTAAATTGGCTAGTGCTATATATTTTTAAGAAAATTTCTTTTGACTAAGTCCATATCGACTTTGT
AAAAGTTCACTTTAGCATACATATATTACACGAGCCAGAAATTGTAACTTTTGCCTAAAATCACAAATTG
CAAAATTTAATTGCTTGCAAAAGGTCACATGCTTATAATCAACTTTTTTAAAAATTTAAAATACTTTTTT
ATTTTTTATTTTTAAACATAAATGAAATAATTTATTTATTGTTTATGATTACCGAAACATAAAACCTGCT
CAAGAAAAAGAAACTGTTTTGTCCTTGGAAAAAAAGCACTACCTAGGAGCGGCCAAAATGCCGAGGCTTT
CATAGCTTAAACTCTTTACAGAAAATAGGCATTATAGATCAGTTCGAGTTTTCTTATTCTTCCTTCCGGT
TTTATCGTCACAGTTTTACAGTAAATAAGTATCACCTCTTAGAGTTAACTATGAGATAAGCAAGTATCAT
CTCATTTCATTTACCTGAAGTCGAGTAAACAGAAAATCCAATTGTTGATGAACCTCAATGACTTAGAACT
ATCTATCGGCAGATCATATAAAGAGGATTTAGGTACCTAGAGGACTGTACCTGGAGTATATATATATATA
TATATATATTATCTCAACTATAGTCCATAGAGGTTTCTTTCTTGAGGCCTTAAACTGCTAAAGAATGATA
TTGGTGGAATGCAAGCACCAATCTCTCTTCTTTCGTAACTGTTCATATACTTCAAACCAAGAATGTAACG
GGCATTGACCCATCCAAAACCTTCAGTAGCTGCCCCTTTAAAGTCAGCACCTTGATTACCGTATTCTGCT
TCAACACGATGAGGATCTGTTCCTCTTGTGACATCATATTTTTCAACCACAATACCATTATAATCGACAA
AAGCCTTTGTCATCATGAAAAGCCATCTATAAGCTAGCCTATTCGTTACAGTTAAATAACCATAAGAACG
GAGGCCTTCCCAAGCAAGAATTTGATGGGGTGCCCAACCAAATGGATAGTCCCATTGTCTAATTGGTCTC
GAAATAGAAATTGGGCCTCGAGAACGCTCCGTACATGCAGCTAAACCTCCAAGCATCTCTAACTTGGGTA
GTGCTTTCTCCACCATTTTCTGTGCTTGCTCCTTCGTGGCAAGTCCAGCCCATAATGCCCAGAATGTAGT
TGCGGATTCGTATGACGTTCTGTGCTTGATTTTTGTGTTGTAGTCAAAGAAAAACCCCGACTCGTCATCC
CACATATATTTGGTAATTGATGAGGCAACGCTAATTATCAACATATAGATTGTTATCTATCTGCATGAAC
ACGAAATCTTTACTTGACGACTTGAGGCTGATGGTGTTTATGCAAAGAAACCACTGTGTTTAATATGTGT
CACTGTTTGATATTACTGTCAGCGTAGAAGATAATAGTAAAAGCGGTTAATAAGTGTATTTGAGATAAGT
GTGATAAAGTTTTTACAGCGAAAAGACGATAAATACAAGAAAATGATTACGAGGATACGGAGAGAGGTAT
GTACATGTGTATTTATATACTAAGCTGCCGGCGGTTGTTTGCAAGACCGAGAAAAGGCTAGCAAGAATCG
GGTCATTGTAGCGTATGCGCCTGTGAACATTCTCTTCAACAAGTTTGATTCCATTGCGGTGAAATGGTAA
AAGTCAACCCCCTGCGATGTATATTTTCCTGTACAATCAATCAAAAAGCCAAATGATTTAGCATTATCTT
TACATCTTGTTATTTTACAGATTTTATGTTTAGATCTTTTATGCTTGCTTTTCAAAAGGCCTGCAGGCAA
GTGCACAAACAATACTTAAATAAATACTACTCAGTAATAACCTATTTCTTAGCATTTTTGACGAAATTTG
CTATTTTGTTAGAGTCTTTTACACCATTTGTCTCCACACCTCCGCTTACATCAACACCAATAACGCCATT
TAATCTAAGCGCATCACCAACATTTTCTGGCGTCAGTCCACCAGCTAACATAAAATGTAAGCTCTGCCTC
GCGCGTTTCGGTGATGACGGTGAAAACCTCTGACACATGCAGCTCCCGGAGACGGTCACAGCTTGTCTGT
AAGCGGATGCCGGGAGCAGACAAGCCCGTCAGGGCGCGTCAGCGGGTGTTGGCGGGTGTCGGGGCGCAGC
CATGACCCAGTCACGTAGCGATAGCGGAGTGTATACTGGCTTAACTATGCGGCATCAGAGCAGATTGTAC
TGAGAGTGCACCATATGCGGTGTGAAATACCGCACAGATGCGTAAGGAGAAAATACCGCATCAGGCGCTC
TTCCGCTTCCTCGCTCACTGACTCGCTGCGCTCGGTCGTTCGGCTGCGGCGAGCGGTATCAGCTCACTCA
AAGGCGGTAATACGGTTATCCACAGAATCAGGGGATAACGCAGGAAAGAACATGTGAGCAAAAGGCCAGC
AAAAGGCCAGGAACCGTAAAAAGGCCGCGTTGCTGGCGTTTTTCCATAGGCTCCGCCCCCCTGACGAGCA
TCACAAAAATCGACGCTCAAGTCAGAGGTGGCGAAACCCGACAGGACTATAAAGATACCAGGCGTTTCCC
CCTGGAAGCTCCCTCGTGCGCTCTCCTGTTCCGACCCTGCCGCTTACCGGATACCTGTCCGCCTTTCTCC
CTTCGGGAAGCGTGGCGCTTTCTCATAGCTCACGCTGTAGGTATCTCAGTTCGGTGTAGGTCGTTCGCTC
CAAGCTGGGCTGTGTGCACGAACCCCCCGTTCAGCCCGACCGCTGCGCCTTATCCGGTAACTATCGTCTT
GAGTCCAACCCGGTAAGACACGACTTATCGCCACTGGCAGCAGCCACTGGTAACAGGATTAGCAGAGCGA
GGTATGTAGGCGGTGCTACAGAGTTCTTGAAGTGGTGGCCTAACTACGGCTACACTAGAAGGACAGTATT
TGGTATCTGCGCTCTGCTGAAGCCAGTTACCTTCGGAAAAAGAGTTGGTAGCTCTTGATCCGGCAAACAA
ACCACCGCTGGTAGCGGTGGTTTTTTTGTTTGCAAGCAGCAGATTACGCGCAGAAAAAAAGGATCTCAAG
AAGATCCTTTGATCTTTTCTACGGGGTCTGACGCTCAGTGGAACGAAAACTCACGTTAAGGGATTTTGGT
CATGAGATTATCAAAAAGGATCTTCACCTAGATCCTTTTAAATTAAAAATGAAGTTTTAAATCAATCTAA
AGTATATATGAGTAAACTTGGTCTGACAGTTACCAATGCTTAATCAGTGAGGCACCTATCTCAGCGATCT
GTCTATTTCGTTCATCCATAGTTGCCTGACTCCCCGTCGTGTAGATAACTACGATACGGGAGGGCTTACC
ATCTGGCCCCAGTGCTGCAATGATACCGCGAGACCCACGCTCACCGGCTCCAGATTTATCAGCAATAAAC
CAGCCAGCCGGAAGGGCCGAGCGCAGAAGTGGTCCTGCAACTTTATCCGCCTCCATCCAGTCTATTAATT
GTTGCCGGGAAGCTAGAGTAAGTAGTTCGCCAGTTAATAGTTTGCGCAACGTTGTTGCCATTGCTGCAGG
CATCGTGGTGTCACGCTCGTCGTTTGGTATGGCTTCATTCAGCTCCGGTTCCCAACGATCAAGGCGAGTT
ACATGATCCCCCATGTTGTGCAAAAAAGCGGTTAGCTCCTTCGGTCCTCCGATCGTTGTCAGAAGTAAGT
TGGCCGCAGTGTTATCACTCATGGTTATGGCAGCACTGCATAATTCTCTTACTGTCATGCCATCCGTAAG
ATGCTTTTCTGTGACTGGTGAGTACTCAACCAAGTCATTCTGAGAATAGTGTATGCGGCGACCGAGTTGC
TCTTGCCCGGCGTCAACACGGGATAATACCGCGCCACATAGCAGAACTTTAAAAGTGCTCATCATTGGAA
AACGTTCTTCGGGGCGAAAACTCTCAAGGATCTTACCGCTGTTGAGATCCAGTTCGATGTAACCCACTCG
TGCACCCAACTGATCTTCAGCATCTTTTACTTTCACCAGCGTTTCTGGGTGAGCAAAAACAGGAAGGCAA
AATGCCGCAAAAAAGGGAATAAGGGCGACACGGAAATGTTGAATACTCATACTCTTCCTTTTTCAATATT
ATTGAAGCATTTATCAGGGTTATTGTCTCATGAGCGGATACATATTTGAATGTATTTAGAAAAATAAACA
AATAGGGGTTCCGCGCACATTTCCCCGAAAAGTGCCACCTGACGTCTAAGAAACCATTATTATCATGACA
TTAACCTATAAAAATAGGCGTATCACGAGGCCCTTTCGTCTTCAA
