>Addgene plasmid #71387 | pTD125 GFP:POP1 | addgene partial sequence | sequence record 132563 | GFP-F 5'-GGTCCTTCTTGAGTTTGTAAC-3'
TGGCATGGATGAACTATACAAAGGATCCATGAGCGGGAGTTTGTCTAGAGGAAATGGTGGAAAGAAAGTT
CTTAATAAGAATCAATTACTGAAGCGAAATCGCATAAGAAATGCTAGATCAATTAGAGCAGAGGCCGTGG
CCGCTTCATCAACAAAAACTGGGACACCGAGTGATCTGAGTGAATCGGGAAGTAAGCTAAACGTGGACCA
ATTCATTAGTTCTCGACAATTCGAGGTTAAGCAGTTGCAATTGGCCATGCATAATTCCAAAGCAGCCAGC
TCAACGAGAATATTTCAGGCATTGCCTCGAAAATTGCGTCGTAGAACGGCTTCGCATAATGTTCGTAGAA
TTCCAAAAAGAATGCGCAATAGAGCTTTGAGGGAAATGCGTAAAAGTGATCAGCAGGATGTGTTGAAGGG
GTCTTCAGCCTCTTCCAGAAAAGCTCATGGCCTAAATGCAAAGCAACTTTATAAAGCTAGAATGTCCATA
AAGCTGCTACGATTGGCTAGCAAATCTACTTCTATGAAACTCAGCATGCCACCAGAGGTTACATCATCTA
ACTGCCACGTAAGGCAGAAAATCAAGACATTAAAGCGAATGATTAAAGAATCATCAACAGCAAATCCAAA
TATAAAGTTACTTAATAATCGTATGGGGAGCTATGATTGCACTGGTGTCAATGAATTAGCACCTATTCCC
AAGGGCAGGGTCAAATATACGAAGAGACAGAAGCACTTTGCTTGGCTACCCACCCACATTTGGAATGCTA
AAAGGTCGCACATGATGAAAAGATGGGGATATCAAATGGTATGGGCACCTACTCAAAAATGCTTTAAATT
GACGCATAGGTTGGGCGGTGATACCTGCAGCTCCGATGGGGCCTTATGCATGGATTCAAGTTATATTGGT
ACAATAATTGTAAAA
