>Addgene plasmid #71387 | pTD125 GFP:POP1 | addgene partial sequence | sequence record 132564 | Tet-internal-R 5'-aaggagctgactgggttgaag-3'
GTCGACATATAATAAGATTTGTTGCCACTTTCAATCTCTAAATGTGTACGTATAGAGTTCCAGGAAGCAA
AAAGACCATTATTGCGCGATATGATTGCTATTTGCCCTCTGTATACATAGCTTTATAGGATATCGGTCGT
ACATATAATTCAGTTCAGTTCATTATACGGATATTTTCGACCACTCCCCCAACCTATAAGTGTTGGTACC
TACATTTCTGATCAGTACATACCTAGTTGGTTGCCGGATGGCCGCATGATGATCTATAAATCCGATTCCC
ATACCATTTCCACAATTTAAGTGGTAGGTGCCGCTGGTAATAAAACCAATCAAATCATGTACCTCTGGAA
GTGGAATTTTCAAATCATGATCTTTTCTTCCGTTTGGGCGGTAAACCCCTTTTGCCAATTGTAGCCAATG
CTCTAAGTCCTTTTCTGGAACTTGATATATTCTTGCATTGTCCTTTGGGTGACCTCGTTCGAGTAGTGTG
CAAGATACAGCAATGATACAACGTGGGAAGAATGTAAGGGAGAATGAAGAACTATTGACGCTAATGCTAT
CAGGAGTGCGAAATTGACATTTCCGATTTTTACACAATGCAACTGGTATGTTCTCTTCAATCGACAACGA
CATAGCCTTGGTCTTGGCTTCATAATCTTTGCAAAACTCCAAAACATCATTTACACAGTTGATGTCTCTT
ACACCCTGAGCGTTAAATTGCCCGGTCTTCTTACTGTCCATCAGTTCTAAGGTTTTATCATTCCGCTGTA
AATAATCAATTCCATTTCTCAGTATTTGTAAAAATCTCCAGTCTGAACTGAAAAAATCGCCGATTTCTCC
GCTATATGCCGGTAATTTAGTGTTATGGATGTCTTTGATCTTCTCGAAATTAATCCTTTTTCCCATTGGC
TTCCTATCCCACTTCGTCTTGGAGGCCTCCTTTTTATAAAATGAGTTTTCTATATAACCCAATTGAGTGA
ATGGATAATCATCCGGAAA
