>Addgene plasmid #71387 | pTD125 GFP:POP1 | addgene partial sequence | sequence record 133984 | pGEX3 5'-CCGGGAGCTGCATGTGTCAGAGG-3'
CGAAACGCGCGAGGCAACATTTTATGTTAGCTGGTGGACTGACGCCAGAAAATGTTGGTGATGCGCTTAG
ATTAAATGGCGTTATTGGTGTTGATGTAAGCGGAGGTGTGGAGACAAATGGTGTAAAAGACTCTAACAAA
ATAGCAAATTTCGTCAAAAATGCTAAGAAATAGGTTATTACTGAGTAGTATTTATTTAAGTATTGTTTGT
GCACTTGCCTGCAGGCCTTTTGAAAAGCAAGCATAAAAGATCTAAACATAAAATCTGTAAAATAACAAGA
TGTAAAGATAATGCTAAATCATTTGGCTTTTTGATTGATTGTACAGGAAAATATACATCGCAGGGGGTTG
ACTTTTACCATTTCACCGCAATGGAATCAAACTTGTTGAAGAGAATGTTCACAGGCGCATACGCTACAAT
GACCCGATTCTTGCTAGCCTTTTCTCGGTCTTGCAAACAACCGCCGGCAGCTTAGTATATAAATACACAT
GTACATACCTCTCTCCGTATCCTCGTAATCATTTTCTTGTATTTATCGTCTTTTCGCTGTAAAAACTTTA
TCACACTTATCTCAAATACACTTATTAACCGCTTTTACTATTATCTTCTACGCTGACAGTAATATCAAAC
AGTGACACATATTAAACACAGTGGTTTCTTTGCATAAACACCATCAGCCTCAAGTCGTCAAGTAAAGATT
TCGTGTTCATGCAGATAGATAACAATCTATATGTTGATAATTAGCGTTGCCTCATCAATGCGAGATCCGT
TTAACCGGACCTTTTCTTTGACTACAACACAAAAATCAAGCACAGAACGTCATACGAATCCGCAACTACA
TTCTGGGCATTATGGGCTGGACTTGCCACGAAGGAGCAAGCACAGAAAATGGTGGAGAAAGCACTACCCA
AGTTAGAGATGCTTGGAGGTTTAGCTGCATGTACGGAGCGTTCTCGAGGCCCAATTTCTATTTCGAGACC
AATTAGACAATGGGACTATCCATTTGGTTGGGCACCCCATCAAATTCTTGCTTGGGAAGGCCTCCGTTCT
TATGGTTATTTAACTGTAACGAATAGGCTAGCTTATAGATGGCTTTTCATGATGACAAAGGCTTTTGTCG
ATTATAATGG
