>Addgene plasmid #71387 | pTD125 GFP:POP1 | addgene partial sequence | sequence record 133992 | pSinRep5-R 5'-AGAACGAAGGAAGGAGCACA-3'
CATATGTAGTGTTGAAGAAACATGAAATTGCCCAGTATTCTTAACCCAACTGCACAGAACAAAAACCTGC
AGGAAACGAAGATAAATCATGTCGAAAGCTACATATAAGGAACGTGCTGCTACTCATCCTAGTCCTGTTG
CTGCCAAGCTATTTAATATCATGCACGAAAAGCAAACAAACTTGTGTGCTTCATTGGATGTTCGTACCAC
CAAGGAATTACTGGAGTTAGTTGAAGCATTAGGTCCCAAAATTTGTTTACTAAAAACACATGTGGATATC
TTGACTGATTTTTCCATGGAGGGCACAGTTAAGCCGCTAAAGGCATTATCCGCCAAGTACAATTTTTTAC
TCTTCGAAGACAGAAAATTTGCTGACATTGGTAATACAGTCAAATTGCAGTACTCTGCGGGTGTATACAG
AATAGCAGAATGGGCAGACATTACGAATGCACACGGTGTGGTGGGCCCAGGTATTGTTAGCGGTTTGAAG
CAGGCGGCAGAAGAAGTAACAAAGGAACCTAGAGGCCTTTTGATGTTAGCAGAATTGTCATGCAAGGGCT
CCCTATCTACTGGAGAATATACTAAGGGTACTGTTGACATTGCGAAGAGCGACAAAGATTTTGTTATCGG
CTTTATTGCTCAAAGAGACATGGGTGGAAGAGATGAAGGTTACGATTGGTTGATTATGACACCCGGTGTG
GGTTTAGATGACAAGGGAGACGCATTGGGTCAACAGTATAGAACCGTGGATGATGTGGTCTCTACAGGAT
CTGACATTATTATTGTTGGAAGAGGACTATTTGCAAAGGGAAGGGATGCTAAGGTAGAGGGTGAACGTTA
CAGAAAAGCAGGCTGGGAAGCATATT
